# Supplementary material for: Genome analysis of Cephalotrichum gorgonifer and identification of the biosynthetic pathway for rasfonin, an inhibitor of KRAS dependent cancer
Source: Fungal Biol Biotechnol. 2023 Jun 24;10:13. doi: 10.1186/s40694-023-00158-x (PMC10290801; doi:10.1186/s40694-023-00158-x)
Supplement: Supplementary file 5 — Additional file 5. Plasmid map pCas9-DNG02774-sgRNA5 in genbank format. [file 40694_2023_158_MOESM5_ESM.gbk]

LOCUS       Exported               13626 bp ds-DNA     circular SYN 27-OCT-2022
DEFINITION  synthetic circular DNA
ACCESSION   .
VERSION     .
KEYWORDS    .
SOURCE      synthetic DNA construct
  ORGANISM  synthetic DNA construct
REFERENCE   1  (bases 1 to 13626)
  AUTHORS   .
  TITLE     Direct Submission
  JOURNAL   Exported Oct 27, 2022 from SnapGene 4.1.9
            http://www.snapgene.com
FEATURES             Location/Qualifiers
     source          1..13626
                     /organism="synthetic DNA construct"
                     /mol_type="other DNA"
     CDS             complement(103..963)
                     /codon_start=1
                     /gene="bla"
                     /product="beta-lactamase"
                     /label=AmpR
                     /note="confers resistance to ampicillin, carbenicillin, and
                     related antibiotics"
                     /translation="MSIQHFRVALIPFFAAFCLPVFAHPETLVKVKDAEDQLGARVGYI
                     ELDLNSGKILESFRPEERFPMMSTFKVLLCGAVLSRIDAGQEQLGRRIHYSQNDLVEYS
                     PVTEKHLTDGMTVRELCSAAITMSDNTAANLLLTTIGGPKELTAFLHNMGDHVTRLDRW
                     EPELNEAIPNDERDTTMPVAMATTLRKLLTGELLTLASRQQLIDWMEADKVAGPLLRSA
                     LPAGWFIADKSGAGERGSRGIIAALGPDGKPSRIVVIYTTGSQATMDERNRQIAEIGAS
                     LIKHW"
     promoter        complement(964..1068)
                     /gene="bla"
                     /label=AmpR promoter
     rep_origin      1149..4200
                     /label=AMA1/2
                     /label=AMA1
     promoter        4254..5139
                     /label=Ptef (nid)
     CDS             5140..9243
                     /codon_start=1
                     /product="Cas9 (Csn1) endonuclease from the Streptococcus 
                     pyogenes Type II CRISPR/Cas system"
                     /label=Cas9
                     /note="generates RNA-guided double strand breaks in DNA"
                     /translation="MDKKYSIGLDIGTNSVGWAVITDEYKVPSKKFKVLGNTDRHSIKK
                     NLIGALLFDSGETAEATRLKRTARRRYTRRKNRICYLQEIFSNEMAKVDDSFFHRLEES
                     FLVEEDKKHERHPIFGNIVDEVAYHEKYPTIYHLRKKLVDSTDKADLRLIYLALAHMIK
                     FRGHFLIEGDLNPDNSDVDKLFIQLVQTYNQLFEENPINASGVDAKAILSARLSKSRRL
                     ENLIAQLPGEKKNGLFGNLIALSLGLTPNFKSNFDLAEDAKLQLSKDTYDDDLDNLLAQ
                     IGDQYADLFLAAKNLSDAILLSDILRVNTEITKAPLSASMIKRYDEHHQDLTLLKALVR
                     QQLPEKYKEIFFDQSKNGYAGYIDGGASQEEFYKFIKPILEKMDGTEELLVKLNREDLL
                     RKQRTFDNGSIPHQIHLGELHAILRRQEDFYPFLKDNREKIEKILTFRIPYYVGPLARG
                     NSRFAWMTRKSEETITPWNFEEVVDKGASAQSFIERMTNFDKNLPNEKVLPKHSLLYEY
                     FTVYNELTKVKYVTEGMRKPAFLSGEQKKAIVDLLFKTNRKVTVKQLKEDYFKKIECFD
                     SVEISGVEDRFNASLGTYHDLLKIIKDKDFLDNEENEDILEDIVLTLTLFEDREMIEER
                     LKTYAHLFDDKVMKQLKRRRYTGWGRLSRKLINGIRDKQSGKTILDFLKSDGFANRNFM
                     QLIHDDSLTFKEDIQKAQVSGQGDSLHEHIANLAGSPAIKKGILQTVKVVDELVKVMGR
                     HKPENIVIEMARENQTTQKGQKNSRERMKRIEEGIKELGSQILKEHPVENTQLQNEKLY
                     LYYLQNGRDMYVDQELDINRLSDYDVDHIVPQSFLKDDSIDNKVLTRSDKNRGKSDNVP
                     SEEVVKKMKNYWRQLLNAKLITQRKFDNLTKAERGGLSELDKAGFIKRQLVETRQITKH
                     VAQILDSRMNTKYDENDKLIREVKVITLKSKLVSDFRKDFQFYKVREINNYHHAHDAYL
                     NAVVGTALIKKYPKLESEFVYGDYKVYDVRKMIAKSEQEIGKATAKYFFYSNIMNFFKT
                     EITLANGEIRKRPLIETNGETGEIVWDKGRDFATVRKVLSMPQVNIVKKTEVQTGGFSK
                     ESILPKRNSDKLIARKKDWDPKKYGGFDSPTVAYSVLVVAKVEKGKSKKLKSVKELLGI
                     TIMERSSFEKNPIDFLEAKGYKEVKKDLIIKLPKYSLFELENGRKRMLASAGELQKGNE
                     LALPSKYVNFLYLASHYEKLKGSPEDNEQKQLFVEQHKHYLDEIIEQISEFSKRVILAD
                     ANLDKVLSAYNKHRDKPIREQAENIIHLFTLTNLGAPAAFKYFDTTIDRKRYTSTKEVL
                     DATLIHQSITGLYETRIDLSQLGGD"
     sig_peptide     9244..9267
                     /label=NLS
     CDS             9247..9267
                     /codon_start=1
                     /product="nuclear localization signal of SV40 (simian virus
                     40) large T antigen"
                     /label=SV40 NLS
                     /translation="PKKKRKV"
     misc_feature    9271..9659
                     /label=T.bd.gliN_gliA_Afum
     gene            complement(9660..10679)
                     /gene="hph"
                     /label=hph
                     /note="Oriinal location: 1..1020"
     misc_feature    complement(10686..11182)
                     /label=P.gpdA(Anid)
     misc_feature    11183..12027
                     /label=gpdA promoter Afum
     misc_feature    12028..12033
                     /label=6bp inverted repeat for Hammerhead
     misc_feature    12034..12070
                     /label=Hammerhead
     misc_feature    12071..12090
                     /label=sgRNA5-DNG-02774
     misc_feature    12091..12238
                     /label=sgRNA-scaffold
                     /note="Nodvig 2015 pFC334"
     misc_feature    12239..12738
                     /label=T.tef1_Afum
     rep_origin      complement(12970..13558)
                     /direction=LEFT
                     /label=ori
                     /note="high-copy-number ColE1/pMB1/pBR322/pUC origin of 
                     replication"
ORIGIN
        1 ggtcatgaga ttatcaaaaa ggatcttcac ctagatcctt ttaaattaaa aatgaagttt
       61 taaatcaatc taaagtatat atgagtaaac ttggtctgac agttaccaat gcttaatcag
      121 tgaggcacct atctcagcga tctgtctatt tcgttcatcc atagttgcct gactccccgt
      181 cgtgtagata actacgatac gggagggctt accatctggc cccagtgctg caatgatacc
      241 gcgagaccca cgctcaccgg ctccagattt atcagcaata aaccagccag ccggaagggc
      301 cgagcgcaga agtggtcctg caactttatc cgcctccatc cagtctatta attgttgccg
      361 ggaagctaga gtaagtagtt cgccagttaa tagtttgcgc aacgttgttg ccattgctac
      421 aggcatcgtg gtgtcacgct cgtcgtttgg tatggcttca ttcagctccg gttcccaacg
      481 atcaaggcga gttacatgat cccccatgtt gtgcaaaaaa gcggttagct ccttcggtcc
      541 tccgatcgtt gtcagaagta agttggccgc agtgttatca ctcatggtta tggcagcact
      601 gcataattct cttactgtca tgccatccgt aagatgcttt tctgtgactg gtgagtactc
      661 aaccaagtca ttctgagaat agtgtatgcg gcgaccgagt tgctcttgcc cggcgtcaat
      721 acgggataat accgcgccac atagcagaac tttaaaagtg ctcatcattg gaaaacgttc
      781 ttcggggcga aaactctcaa ggatcttacc gctgttgaga tccagttcga tgtaacccac
      841 tcgtgcaccc aactgatctt cagcatcttt tactttcacc agcgtttctg ggtgagcaaa
      901 aacaggaagg caaaatgccg caaaaaaggg aataagggcg acacggaaat gttgaatact
      961 catactcttc ctttttcaat attattgaag catttatcag ggttattgtc tcatgagcgg
     1021 atacatattt gaatgtattt agaaaaataa acaaataggg gttccgcgca catttccccg
     1081 aaaagtgcca cctgacgcca gggttttccc agtcacgacg gacggccagt gccaagctta
     1141 acgcgtaccc gggcccagta tatgttccgc agatgactgg agctctgcca tacgtgccct
     1201 ctcaagcacc atttgttcca tctacagaga ctagtcacca actagtctat caagactcac
     1261 agggtacatt gctgagacca actgaccaga ggcagggtag cggattgacg gctccatctc
     1321 cttcacttac aaggtctatt gaaagccctt tagcatcacc aagcggagaa tagattgtta
     1381 agcttatttt ttgtatactg ttttgtgata gcacgaagtt tttccacggt atcttgtaaa
     1441 aatatatatt tgtggcgggc ttacctacat caaattaata agagactaat tataaactaa
     1501 acacacaagc aagctacttt agggtaaaag tttataaatg cttttgacgt ataaacgttg
     1561 cttgtattta ttattacaat taaaggtgga tagaaaacct agagactagt tagaaactaa
     1621 tctcaggttt gcgttaaact aaatcagagc ccgagaggtt aacagaacct agaaggggac
     1681 tagatatccg ggtagggaaa caaaaaaaaa aaacaagaca gccacatatt agggagacta
     1741 gttagaagct agttccagga ctaggaaaat aaaagacaat gataccacag tctagttgac
     1801 aactagatag attctagatt gaggccaaag tctctgagat ccaggttagt tgcaactaat
     1861 actagttagt atctagtctc ctataactct gaagctagaa taacttacta ctattatcct
     1921 caccactgtt cagctgcgca aacggagtga ttgcaaggtg ttcagagact agttattgac
     1981 tagtcagtga ctagcaataa ctaacaaggt attaacctac catgtctgcc atcaccctgc
     2041 acttcctcgg gctcagcagc cttttcctcc tcattttcat gctcattttc cttgtttaag
     2101 actgtgacta gtcaaagact agtccagaac cacaaaggag aaatgtctta ccactttctt
     2161 cattgcttgt ctcttttgca ttatccatgt ctgcaactag ttagagtcta gttagtgact
     2221 agtccgacga ggacttgctt gtctccggat tgttggagga actctccagg gcctcaagat
     2281 ccacaacaga gccttctaga agactggtca ataactagtt ggtctttgtc tgagtctgac
     2341 ttacgaggtt gcatactcgc tccctttgcc tcgtcaatcg atgagaaaaa gcgccaaaac
     2401 tcgcaatatg gctttgaacc acacggtgct gagactagtt agaatctagt cccaaactag
     2461 cttggatagc ttacctttgc cctttgcgtt gcgacaggtc ttgcagggta tggttccttt
     2521 ctcaccagct gatttagctg ccttgctacc ctcacggcgg atctgccata aagagtggct
     2581 agaggttata aattagcact gatcctaggt acggggctga atgtaacttg cctttccttt
     2641 ctcatcgcgc ggcaagacag gcttgctcaa attcctacca gtcacagggg tatgcacggc
     2701 gtacggacca cttgaactag tcacagatta gttagcaact agtctgcatt gaatggctgt
     2761 acttacgggc cctcgccatt gtcctgatca tttccagctt caccctcgtt gctgcaaagt
     2821 agttagtgac tagtcaagga ctagttgaaa tgggagaaga aactcacgaa ttctcgactc
     2881 ccttagtatt gtggtccttg gacttggtgc tgctatatat tagctaatac actagttaga
     2941 ctcacagaaa cttacgcagc tcgcttgcgc ttcttggtag gagtcggggt tgggagaaca
     3001 gtgccttcaa acaagccttc ataccatgct acttgactag tcagggacta gtcaccaagt
     3061 aatctagata ggacttgcct ttggcctcca tcagttcctt catagtggga ggaccattgt
     3121 gcaatgtaaa ctccatgccg tgggagttct tgtccttcaa gtgcttgacc aatatgtttc
     3181 tgttggcaga gggaacctgt caactagtta ataactagtc agaaactatg atagcagtag
     3241 actcactgta cgcttgaggc atcccttcac tcggcagtag acttcatatg gatggatatc
     3301 aggcacgcca ttgtcgtcct gtggactagt cagtaactag gcttaaagct agtcgggtcg
     3361 gcttactatc ttgaaatccg gcagcgtaag ctccccgtcc ttaactgcct cgagatagtg
     3421 acagtactct ggggactttc ggagatcgtt atcgttatcg cgaatgctcg gcatactaac
     3481 tgttgactag tcttggacta gtcccgagca aaaaggattg gaggaggagg aggaaggtga
     3541 gagtgagaca aagagcgaaa taagagcttc aaaggctatc tctaagcagt atgaaggtta
     3601 agtatctagt tcttgactag atttaaagag atttcgacta gttatgtacc tggagtttgg
     3661 atataggaat gtgttgtggt aacgaaatgt aagggggagg aaagaaaaag tcgtcaagag
     3721 gtaactctaa gtcggccatt cctttttggg aggcgctaac cataaacggc atggtcgact
     3781 tagagttagc tcagggaatt tagggagtta tctgcgacca ccgaggaacg gcggaatgcc
     3841 aaagaatccc gatggagctc tagctggcgg ttgacaaccc caccttttgg cgtttctgcg
     3901 gcgttgcagg cgggactgga tacttcgtag aaccagaaag gcaaggcaga acgcgctcag
     3961 caagagtgtt ggaagtgata gcatgatgtg ccttgttaac taggtaccaa tctgcagtat
     4021 gcttgatgtt atccaaagtg tgagagagga aggtccaaac atacacgatt gggagagggc
     4081 ctaggtataa gagtttttga gtagaacgca tgtgagccca gccatctcga ggagattaaa
     4141 cacgggccgg catttgatgg ctatgttagt accccaatgg aaacggtgag agtccagtgg
     4201 gaagatctca tggtcatagc tgtttccgct gagggtttaa ttaagacctc agccgagaca
     4261 gcagaatcac cgcccaagtt aagcctttgt gctgatcatg ctctcgaacg ggccaagttc
     4321 gggaaaagca aaggagcgtt tagtgagggg caatttgact cacctcccag gcaacagatg
     4381 aggggggcaa aaagaaagaa attttcgtga gtcaatatgg attccgagca tcattttctt
     4441 gcggtctatc ttgctacgta tgttgatctt gacgctgtgg atcaagcaac gccactcgct
     4501 cgctccatcg caggctggtc gcagacaaat taaaaggcgg caaactcgta cagccgcggg
     4561 gttgtccgct gcaaagtaca gagtgataaa agccgccatg cgaccatcaa cgcgttgatg
     4621 cccagctttt tcgatccgag aatccaccgt agaggcgata gcaagtaaag aaaagctaaa
     4681 caaaaaaaaa tttctgcccc taagccatga aaacgagatg gggtggagca gaaccaagga
     4741 aagagtcgcg ctgggctgcc gttccggaag gtgttgtaaa ggctcgacgc ccaaggtggg
     4801 agtctaggag aagaatttgc atcgggagtg gggcgggtta cccctccata tccaatgaca
     4861 gatatctacc agccaagggt ttgagcccgc ccgcttagtc gtcgtcctcg cttgcccctc
     4921 cataaaagga tttcccctcc ccctcccaca aaattttctt tcccttcctc tccttgtccg
     4981 cttcagtacg tatatcttcc cttccctcgc ttctctcctc catccttctt tcatccatct
     5041 cctgctaact tctctgctca gcacctctac gcattactag ccgtagtatc tgagcacttc
     5101 tcccttttat attccacaaa acataacaca accttcacca tggacaagaa gtatagcatc
     5161 gggctggaca ttggaacgaa ctcggttggt tgggctgtga ttacggacga atacaaggtg
     5221 ccatccaaga agtttaaggt cctgggaaac accgaccgtc actcaatcaa gaagaatctc
     5281 attggagccc tgctcttcga tagtggggag accgccgaag ctactcgact gaagcgaacg
     5341 gctcgccggc gttatacacg acgcaagaat cgcatctgct acctccagga gattttcagc
     5401 aacgaaatgg ctaaggttga tgactcattc tttcatcgac tcgaagaaag tttcttggtc
     5461 gaggaggata agaagcacga gcgccatccg atctttggta acattgtgga tgaggttgcc
     5521 tatcacgaaa agtacccaac tatctatcat cttcgtaaga agctggtcga tagcacggac
     5581 aaggctgatt tgcgacttat ctacctggca ctcgcgcaca tgattaagtt ccgcggccat
     5641 tttcttatcg agggtgacct gaaccccgat aattctgacg ttgataagct cttcatccag
     5701 ttggtccaaa cctacaatca gctgtttgag gaaaacccta ttaatgcatc tggcgtggac
     5761 gccaaggcta tcctttcggc gcgcctgtct aagtcgcggc gtttggagaa ccttatcgca
     5821 caactccccg gcgaaaagaa gaacggcctc ttcggtaatt tgattgcgtt gtcacttggt
     5881 ctgactccta acttcaagag taattttgac ctggcagagg atgcgaagct ccagttgtct
     5941 aaggatacgt atgatgacga tctcgacaac ttgcttgccc aaatcggtga ccagtacgct
     6001 gatcttttcc tggccgctaa gaatctctca gatgcaatcc tgctcagtga cattttgcgg
     6061 gtcaacaccg agattactaa ggcccccctg tcagctagta tgatcaagcg gtatgatgag
     6121 caccatcagg acctcacctt gcttaaggcc ctcgtgcgtc agcaattgcc tgagaagtat
     6181 aaggaaatct tctttgacca atccaagaac ggatacgcag ggtatattga tggcggtgcg
     6241 agccaggagg aattctacaa gtttatcaag ccgattttgg agaagatgga cggcactgag
     6301 gaactgctcg tcaagctgaa tcgcgaagat ttgcttcgta agcaacgaac gttcgacaac
     6361 ggctccatcc cgcaccagat tcatctgggc gagctccacg ccatccttcg acgccaggaa
     6421 gatttctacc catttctgaa ggacaaccgt gagaagatcg aaaagattct tacattccga
     6481 atcccctact atgtgggacc tttggcccgt gggaattccc gatttgcttg gatgacccga
     6541 aagagcgagg aaaccatcac tccgtggaac ttcgaggaag tcgtggacaa gggtgcatcc
     6601 gcgcagagct tcattgagcg gatgaccaat tttgataaga accttccgaa tgaaaaggtc
     6661 ctgccaaagc attcgctgct ctacgagtat ttcaccgtgt ataacgaact gactaaggtc
     6721 aagtacgtga cggagggaat gcggaagcca gccttcctct caggggaaca aaagaaggct
     6781 atcgtcgatt tgctttttaa gaccaatcgt aaagtgactg ttaagcagct gaaggaggat
     6841 tatttcaaga agattgaatg tttcgactcc gtcgagatca gcggcgtgga agatcgcttt
     6901 aacgcttccc tcggtaccta ccacgacctg ctcaagatca ttaaggacaa ggatttcctc
     6961 gataacgagg aaaatgagga catcttggaa gatattgtcc tcacgttgac actttttgag
     7021 gaccgcgaaa tgatcgagga acggctcaag acatatgccc atttgttcga cgataaggtg
     7081 atgaagcagc tgaagcggcg tcgatacacc ggatggggtc gccttagccg gaagctgatc
     7141 aacggcattc gagataagca atctggtaag actatcttgg atttccttaa gtcggacggc
     7201 ttcgccaacc gcaattttat gcagcttatt cacgacgatt ccctgacgtt caaggaggac
     7261 atccagaagg cacaagtctc aggacaaggg gattccctgc acgagcatat cgccaacctg
     7321 gctggatccc cggcgatcaa gaaggggatt cttcagaccg tcaaggttgt cgacgagctg
     7381 gtcaaggtga tgggccgtca taagccagaa aacatcgtga ttgagatggc ccgagaaaat
     7441 cagaccactc aaaagggtca gaagaacagc cgcgagcgga tgaagcggat cgaggaaggc
     7501 attaaggaac ttggttctca gatcctgaag gagcaccctg ttgaaaacac acagctccaa
     7561 aatgagaagc tgtatctcta ctatttgcaa aatggacgcg acatgtacgt cgatcaggag
     7621 ctcgacatta accggttgtc ggactacgat gttgaccata tcgtcccgca atccttcctt
     7681 aaggacgata gcattgataa caaggtgctg actcgctcag ataagaaccg gggcaagtcc
     7741 gacaatgttc caagcgagga agtggttaag aagatgaaga actactggcg ccaattgctt
     7801 aatgccaagc tcatcacaca gcgcaagttt gacaacttga ccaaggccga gcggggaggg
     7861 ctgagtgaac tcgataaggc tggcttcatc aagcgtcaac tcgtggagac gcgacagatc
     7921 acaaagcacg ttgctcagat tctggactcc cggatgaaca caaagtacga cgagaatgat
     7981 aagctcatcc gtgaagttaa ggtcattacc ctcaagtcta agttggtgtc ggatttccgc
     8041 aaggacttcc aattttataa ggttcgggag atcaacaatt atcaccatgc acatgatgcg
     8101 tacctcaacg cagtcgtggg aactgcgctc atcaagaagt atcccaagtt ggagtccgaa
     8161 ttcgtctacg gggattataa ggtttacgac gtccgcaaga tgatcgccaa gagtgagcag
     8221 gaaattggca aggccacggc taagtatttc ttttactcca acatcatgaa tttctttaag
     8281 acggagatca cactcgccaa tggagaaatc cgtaagcgac ctttgattga gaccaacggc
     8341 gagactggtg aaatcgtttg ggataagggg cgcgacttcg ctaccgtgcg gaaggttctg
     8401 agcatgccgc aagtcaatat cgtcaagaaa accgaggtgc agacaggcgg tttctctaag
     8461 gaatcgattc ttccaaagcg taactctgac aagctgatcg ctcgaaagaa ggattgggac
     8521 cccaagaagt atggagggtt cgattctcct acagtggcat actcggttct cgttgtcgcg
     8581 aaggttgaga agggaaagtc taagaagctg aagtcggtca aggaactgct cgggatcacc
     8641 attatggagc gctccagctt cgaaaagaat cccatcgact ttctcgaggc caagggctat
     8701 aaggaagtca agaaggatct tatcattaag ctgcctaagt actctttgtt cgagcttgaa
     8761 aacggtcgaa agcgaatgct cgcatcggca ggagagttgc agaaggggaa tgaattggca
     8821 cttccctcaa agtacgtgaa cttcctgtat ctcgcgtccc actacgagaa gctgaagggt
     8881 agccctgagg acaacgaaca gaagcaactt tttgttgagc aacacaagca ttatctggat
     8941 gagatcattg aacagatttc agagttcagt aagcgcgtca tcctcgccga tgctaatctc
     9001 gacaaggtgt tgtcggccta caacaagcac cgtgacaagc cgatccgaga gcaggctgaa
     9061 aatatcattc atctgttcac cctcactaac ttgggagcac cagcagcgtt caagtatttt
     9121 gatacgacaa tcgaccgtaa gcgatacacg tccacaaagg aggtgcttga tgcgaccctg
     9181 attcatcaat ccatcactgg gctctatgaa acccgtatcg accttagtca actggggggc
     9241 gaccctccca agaagaagcg caaggtctga agctaagctc gggatggagt gatttctaag
     9301 tagtcagagt acgataagaa tctagacatt tctacgcttg tcacaggtta tttcctgacg
     9361 cggtgtctcc attagcatgg tgtacgtccc ttgcaatata cggaagctag gaatggattc
     9421 atagcttgaa ttgaacagtc acgtcgaaca tgctggccaa tatcaactcg gaaggatgcg
     9481 tctcgacaac tatccatagc taatagagat tactgtaagc cgagagacga caggagtgga
     9541 cacagaaaca ctctccattg ccatatgctg aaagtgatac aaaagaaagc acacactgga
     9601 tacaatcgct attgacccct tcatactcga caaaaagcag acatgtttcg accagatacc
     9661 tattcctttg ccctcggacg agtgctgggg cgtcggtttc cactatcggc gagtacttct
     9721 acacagccat cggtccagac ggccgcgctt ctgcgggcga tttgtgtacg cccgacagtc
     9781 ccggctccgg atcggacgat tgcgtcgcat cgaccctgcg cccaagctgc atcatcgaaa
     9841 ttgccgtcaa ccaagctctg atagagttgg tcaagaccaa tgcggagcat atacgcccgg
     9901 aggcgcggcg atcctgcaag ctccggatgc ctccgctcga agtagcgcgt ctgctgctcc
     9961 atacaagcca accacggcct ccagaagagg atgttggcga cctcgtattg ggaatccccg
    10021 aacatcgcct cgctccagtc aatgaccgct gttatgcggc cattgtccgt caggacattg
    10081 ttggagccga aatccgcatg cacgaggtgc cggacttcgg ggcagtcctc ggcccaaagc
    10141 atcagctcat cgagagcctg cgcgacggac gcactgacgg tgtcgtccat cacagtttgc
    10201 cagtgataca catggggatc agcaatcgcg catatgaaat cacgccatgt agtgtattga
    10261 ccgattcctt gcggtccgaa tgggccgaac ccgctcgtct ggctaagatc ggccgcagcg
    10321 atcgcatcca tggcctccgc gaccggctgg agaacagcgg gcagttcggt ttcaggcagg
    10381 tcttgcaacg tgacaccctg tgcacggcgg gagatgcaat aggtcaggct ctcgctgaac
    10441 tccccaatgt caagcacttc cggaatcggg agcgcggccg atgcaaagtg ccgataaaca
    10501 taacgatctt tgtagaaacc atcggcgcag ctatttaccc gcaggacata tccacgccct
    10561 cctacatcga agctgaaagc acgagattct tcgccctccg agagctgcat caggtcggag
    10621 acgctgtcga acttttcgat cagaaacttc tcgacagacg tcgcggtgag ttcaggcttt
    10681 ttcatcggtg atgtctgctc aagcggggta gctgttagtc aagctgcgat gaagtgggaa
    10741 agctcgaact gaaaggttca aaggaataag ggatgggaag gatggagtat ggatgtagca
    10801 aagtacttac ttaggggaaa taaaggttct tggatgggaa gatgaatata ctgaagatgg
    10861 gaaaagaaag agaaaagaaa agagcagctg gtggggagag caggaaaata tggcaacaaa
    10921 tgttggactg acgcaacgac cttgtcaacc ccgccgacac accgggcgga cagacggggc
    10981 aaagctgcct accagggact gagggacctc agcaggtcga gtgcagagca ccggatgggt
    11041 cgactgccag cttgtgttcc cggtctgcgc cgctggccag ctcctgagcg gcctttccgg
    11101 tttcatacac cgggcaaagc aggagaggca cgatatttgg acgccctaca gatgccggat
    11161 gggccaatta gggagcttac gccttagtgc gatgcaactg gacaaagtcc ttccgtttct
    11221 actgcgtctt acatcatctg gtatctacgc aagccgccca cttaccatat gaataagagg
    11281 cactcaggtt ttccctcacc cccccgaagc gatggtaagc gggtgccaaa tgcatcggga
    11341 gtttctctat cataataacc taggtattcc gtaatctatt accagtcttt ccgaagagct
    11401 ggtagcaact gcacgagatt tgtaggagcg agtacccggc tggacgagca cgcagcacgg
    11461 ctattggtca gcatggtagc taccgagggg aggcaggccg cccaaatatc gtgagtctcc
    11521 tgctttgccc ggtgtatgaa accggaaaag ctgctataga gcttctgggc ggcgcatgtc
    11581 gggaaaccag cagcaagctg acccagaaag acccgtcctc aagccattac cgtactaatc
    11641 aattatttgt gtagcaacac tgggaagctg tagtgcatag gctggagcag ctatttggcc
    11701 tttagccccg tctgtccgcc cggtgtgcgg tttcgactgg cgcgcaagct caaggtgatc
    11761 aggtcgttgc gtcagtcgga gacaacaagc cattgccttt tctactgccc ctcccccgct
    11821 ggtggccttt ttctctcatc ttctcctctc ttcccatcat cagcatcatt aatctactgt
    11881 ctctctttct ttctatcatt ctataaagta agaacatatc catcttccct caatcccgtc
    11941 tacaatagtg tcctcttcac tactctgtct ctatctctca aagcttgact gacatttacc
    12001 ccgctcagta ccagacgaat ctacacacaa ggactgatga gtccgtgagg acgaaacgag
    12061 taagctcgtc tccttgacga agtagccacc gttttagagc tagaaatagc aagttaaaat
    12121 aaggctagtc cgttatcaac ttgaaaaagt ggcaccgagt cggtgctttt ggccggcatg
    12181 gtcccagcct cctcgctggc gccggctggg caacatgctt cggcatggcg aatgggacag
    12241 ggctggagag tgaaaaattt tgcttgaaca atcttctatg agatgtcatg aaatgacctt
    12301 tttacgatta aaatggaatt agagtgaatt cattttcatg tctcacaaat ctttcgaatc
    12361 cgtagcgtaa ctacattcat gtgttgtcga gtacctacct aatgtcgctt tgaggtacta
    12421 gccttgtcac cctcttgtac tttggaactc tttaaattac cttcatccta aggcattcaa
    12481 tgctccctgt tgtggaaggc tctttcattt caagcaccag attctgcaag acaacgttca
    12541 tctcctttaa gttatgttaa tgtaactacc tcgaccatca atgaccaatg cacagagaac
    12601 tcttgtctct tctatatcct tgctctctag ttgaaatggt cgactttaat tgatctacaa
    12661 ttagcgaact acgactttcc gaagaaacta cggcgaacgc ttcacgcaat gctatgacag
    12721 acattgaaga taacaatgtt aatgaatcgg ccaacgcgcg gggagaggcg gtttgcgtat
    12781 tgggcgctct tccgcttcct cgctcactga ctcgctgcgc tcggtcgttc ggctgcggcg
    12841 agcggtatca gctcactcaa aggcggtaat acggttatcc acagaatcag gggataacgc
    12901 aggaaagaac atgtgagcaa aaggccagca aaaggccagg aaccgtaaaa aggccgcgtt
    12961 gctggcgttt ttccataggc tccgcccccc tgacgagcat cacaaaaatc gacgctcaag
    13021 tcagaggtgg cgaaacccga caggactata aagataccag gcgtttcccc ctggaagctc
    13081 cctcgtgcgc tctcctgttc cgaccctgcc gcttaccgga tacctgtccg cctttctccc
    13141 ttcgggaagc gtggcgcttt ctcatagctc acgctgtagg tatctcagtt cggtgtaggt
    13201 cgttcgctcc aagctgggct gtgtgcacga accccccgtt cagcccgacc gctgcgcctt
    13261 atccggtaac tatcgtcttg agtccaaccc ggtaagacac gacttatcgc cactggcagc
    13321 agccactggt aacaggatta gcagagcgag gtatgtaggc ggtgctacag agttcttgaa
    13381 gtggtggcct aactacggct acactagaag gacagtattt ggtatctgcg ctctgctgaa
    13441 gccagttacc ttcggaaaaa gagttggtag ctcttgatcc ggcaaacaaa ccaccgctgg
    13501 tagcggtggt ttttttgttt gcaagcagca gattacgcgc agaaaaaaag gatctcaaga
    13561 agatcctttg atcttttcta cggggtctga cgctcagtgg aacgaaaact cacgttaagg
    13621 gatttt
//
