# Supplementary material for: Genome analysis of Cephalotrichum gorgonifer and identification of the biosynthetic pathway for rasfonin, an inhibitor of KRAS dependent cancer
Source: Fungal Biol Biotechnol. 2023 Jun 24;10:13. doi: 10.1186/s40694-023-00158-x (PMC10290801; doi:10.1186/s40694-023-00158-x)
Supplement: Supplementary file 6 — Additional file 6. Plasmid map pCas9-hph in genbank format. [file 40694_2023_158_MOESM6_ESM.gbk]

LOCUS       Exported               13569 bp ds-DNA     circular SYN 27-OCT-2022
DEFINITION  .
ACCESSION   .
VERSION     .
KEYWORDS    .
SOURCE      synthetic DNA construct
  ORGANISM  synthetic DNA construct
REFERENCE   1  (bases 1 to 13569)
  AUTHORS   .
  TITLE     Direct Submission
  JOURNAL   Exported Oct 27, 2022 from SnapGene 4.1.9
            http://www.snapgene.com
FEATURES             Location/Qualifiers
     source          1..13569
                     /organism="synthetic DNA construct"
                     /mol_type="other DNA"
     CDS             complement(103..963)
                     /codon_start=1
                     /gene="bla"
                     /product="beta-lactamase"
                     /label=AmpR
                     /note="confers resistance to ampicillin, carbenicillin, and
                     related antibiotics"
                     /note="This feature has 2 segments:
                        1: 103 .. 894 / #ccffcc
                        2: 895 .. 963 / #ccffcc / signal sequence
                     Cleavage site after base 894"
                     /translation="MSIQHFRVALIPFFAAFCLPVFAHPETLVKVKDAEDQLGARVGYI
                     ELDLNSGKILESFRPEERFPMMSTFKVLLCGAVLSRIDAGQEQLGRRIHYSQNDLVEYS
                     PVTEKHLTDGMTVRELCSAAITMSDNTAANLLLTTIGGPKELTAFLHNMGDHVTRLDRW
                     EPELNEAIPNDERDTTMPVAMATTLRKLLTGELLTLASRQQLIDWMEADKVAGPLLRSA
                     LPAGWFIADKSGAGERGSRGIIAALGPDGKPSRIVVIYTTGSQATMDERNRQIAEIGAS
                     LIKHW"
     promoter        complement(964..1068)
                     /gene="bla"
                     /label=AmpR promoter
                     /note="color: #ffffff; direction: LEFT"
     rep_origin      1149..4200
                     /label=AMA1/2
                     /label=AMA1
                     /note="color: #ffff00"
     promoter        4254..5139
                     /label=Ptef (nid)
                     /note="color: #ffffff"
     CDS             5140..9243
                     /codon_start=1
                     /product="Cas9 (Csn1) endonuclease from the Streptococcus 
                     pyogenes Type II CRISPR/Cas system"
                     /label=Cas9
                     /note="generates RNA-guided double strand breaks in DNA"
                     /note="color: #993366"
                     /translation="MDKKYSIGLDIGTNSVGWAVITDEYKVPSKKFKVLGNTDRHSIKK
                     NLIGALLFDSGETAEATRLKRTARRRYTRRKNRICYLQEIFSNEMAKVDDSFFHRLEES
                     FLVEEDKKHERHPIFGNIVDEVAYHEKYPTIYHLRKKLVDSTDKADLRLIYLALAHMIK
                     FRGHFLIEGDLNPDNSDVDKLFIQLVQTYNQLFEENPINASGVDAKAILSARLSKSRRL
                     ENLIAQLPGEKKNGLFGNLIALSLGLTPNFKSNFDLAEDAKLQLSKDTYDDDLDNLLAQ
                     IGDQYADLFLAAKNLSDAILLSDILRVNTEITKAPLSASMIKRYDEHHQDLTLLKALVR
                     QQLPEKYKEIFFDQSKNGYAGYIDGGASQEEFYKFIKPILEKMDGTEELLVKLNREDLL
                     RKQRTFDNGSIPHQIHLGELHAILRRQEDFYPFLKDNREKIEKILTFRIPYYVGPLARG
                     NSRFAWMTRKSEETITPWNFEEVVDKGASAQSFIERMTNFDKNLPNEKVLPKHSLLYEY
                     FTVYNELTKVKYVTEGMRKPAFLSGEQKKAIVDLLFKTNRKVTVKQLKEDYFKKIECFD
                     SVEISGVEDRFNASLGTYHDLLKIIKDKDFLDNEENEDILEDIVLTLTLFEDREMIEER
                     LKTYAHLFDDKVMKQLKRRRYTGWGRLSRKLINGIRDKQSGKTILDFLKSDGFANRNFM
                     QLIHDDSLTFKEDIQKAQVSGQGDSLHEHIANLAGSPAIKKGILQTVKVVDELVKVMGR
                     HKPENIVIEMARENQTTQKGQKNSRERMKRIEEGIKELGSQILKEHPVENTQLQNEKLY
                     LYYLQNGRDMYVDQELDINRLSDYDVDHIVPQSFLKDDSIDNKVLTRSDKNRGKSDNVP
                     SEEVVKKMKNYWRQLLNAKLITQRKFDNLTKAERGGLSELDKAGFIKRQLVETRQITKH
                     VAQILDSRMNTKYDENDKLIREVKVITLKSKLVSDFRKDFQFYKVREINNYHHAHDAYL
                     NAVVGTALIKKYPKLESEFVYGDYKVYDVRKMIAKSEQEIGKATAKYFFYSNIMNFFKT
                     EITLANGEIRKRPLIETNGETGEIVWDKGRDFATVRKVLSMPQVNIVKKTEVQTGGFSK
                     ESILPKRNSDKLIARKKDWDPKKYGGFDSPTVAYSVLVVAKVEKGKSKKLKSVKELLGI
                     TIMERSSFEKNPIDFLEAKGYKEVKKDLIIKLPKYSLFELENGRKRMLASAGELQKGNE
                     LALPSKYVNFLYLASHYEKLKGSPEDNEQKQLFVEQHKHYLDEIIEQISEFSKRVILAD
                     ANLDKVLSAYNKHRDKPIREQAENIIHLFTLTNLGAPAAFKYFDTTIDRKRYTSTKEVL
                     DATLIHQSITGLYETRIDLSQLGGD"
     sig_peptide     9244..9267
                     /label=NLS
                     /note="color: #cc99b2"
     CDS             9247..9267
                     /codon_start=1
                     /product="nuclear localization signal of SV40 (simian virus
                     40) large T antigen"
                     /label=SV40 NLS
                     /note="color: #993366"
                     /translation="PKKKRKV"
     misc_feature    9271..9659
                     /label=T.bd.gliN_gliA_Afum
                     /note="color: #ff0000; direction: BOTH"
     gene            complement(9660..10679)
                     /gene="hph"
                     /label=hph
                     /note="Oriinal location: 1..1020"
                     /note="color: #a6acb3; direction: LEFT"
     misc_feature    complement(10686..11182)
                     /label=P.gpdA(Anid)
                     /note="color: #008000; direction: LEFT"
     misc_feature    11183..12027
                     /label=gpdA promoter Afum
                     /note="color: #99cc00; direction: RIGHT"
     misc_feature    12028..12033
                     /label=Bsp1407I R-site for sgRNA insertion
                     /note="color: #a6acb3"
     misc_feature    12034..12181
                     /label=sgRNA-scaffold
                     /note="Nodvig 2015 pFC334"
                     /note="color: #ff00ff"
     misc_feature    12182..12681
                     /label=T.tef1_Afum
                     /note="color: #ff0000"
     rep_origin      complement(12913..13501)
                     /direction=LEFT
                     /label=ori
                     /note="high-copy-number ColE1/pMB1/pBR322/pUC origin of 
                     replication"
                     /note="color: #ffff00"
ORIGIN
        1 ggtcatgaga ttatcaaaaa ggatcttcac ctagatcctt ttaaattaaa aatgaagttt
       61 taaatcaatc taaagtatat atgagtaaac ttggtctgac agttaccaat gcttaatcag
      121 tgaggcacct atctcagcga tctgtctatt tcgttcatcc atagttgcct gactccccgt
      181 cgtgtagata actacgatac gggagggctt accatctggc cccagtgctg caatgatacc
      241 gcgagaccca cgctcaccgg ctccagattt atcagcaata aaccagccag ccggaagggc
      301 cgagcgcaga agtggtcctg caactttatc cgcctccatc cagtctatta attgttgccg
      361 ggaagctaga gtaagtagtt cgccagttaa tagtttgcgc aacgttgttg ccattgctac
      421 aggcatcgtg gtgtcacgct cgtcgtttgg tatggcttca ttcagctccg gttcccaacg
      481 atcaaggcga gttacatgat cccccatgtt gtgcaaaaaa gcggttagct ccttcggtcc
      541 tccgatcgtt gtcagaagta agttggccgc agtgttatca ctcatggtta tggcagcact
      601 gcataattct cttactgtca tgccatccgt aagatgcttt tctgtgactg gtgagtactc
      661 aaccaagtca ttctgagaat agtgtatgcg gcgaccgagt tgctcttgcc cggcgtcaat
      721 acgggataat accgcgccac atagcagaac tttaaaagtg ctcatcattg gaaaacgttc
      781 ttcggggcga aaactctcaa ggatcttacc gctgttgaga tccagttcga tgtaacccac
      841 tcgtgcaccc aactgatctt cagcatcttt tactttcacc agcgtttctg ggtgagcaaa
      901 aacaggaagg caaaatgccg caaaaaaggg aataagggcg acacggaaat gttgaatact
      961 catactcttc ctttttcaat attattgaag catttatcag ggttattgtc tcatgagcgg
     1021 atacatattt gaatgtattt agaaaaataa acaaataggg gttccgcgca catttccccg
     1081 aaaagtgcca cctgacgcca gggttttccc agtcacgacg gacggccagt gccaagctta
     1141 acgcgtaccc gggcccagta tatgttccgc agatgactgg agctctgcca tacgtgccct
     1201 ctcaagcacc atttgttcca tctacagaga ctagtcacca actagtctat caagactcac
     1261 agggtacatt gctgagacca actgaccaga ggcagggtag cggattgacg gctccatctc
     1321 cttcacttac aaggtctatt gaaagccctt tagcatcacc aagcggagaa tagattgtta
     1381 agcttatttt ttgtatactg ttttgtgata gcacgaagtt tttccacggt atcttgtaaa
     1441 aatatatatt tgtggcgggc ttacctacat caaattaata agagactaat tataaactaa
     1501 acacacaagc aagctacttt agggtaaaag tttataaatg cttttgacgt ataaacgttg
     1561 cttgtattta ttattacaat taaaggtgga tagaaaacct agagactagt tagaaactaa
     1621 tctcaggttt gcgttaaact aaatcagagc ccgagaggtt aacagaacct agaaggggac
     1681 tagatatccg ggtagggaaa caaaaaaaaa aaacaagaca gccacatatt agggagacta
     1741 gttagaagct agttccagga ctaggaaaat aaaagacaat gataccacag tctagttgac
     1801 aactagatag attctagatt gaggccaaag tctctgagat ccaggttagt tgcaactaat
     1861 actagttagt atctagtctc ctataactct gaagctagaa taacttacta ctattatcct
     1921 caccactgtt cagctgcgca aacggagtga ttgcaaggtg ttcagagact agttattgac
     1981 tagtcagtga ctagcaataa ctaacaaggt attaacctac catgtctgcc atcaccctgc
     2041 acttcctcgg gctcagcagc cttttcctcc tcattttcat gctcattttc cttgtttaag
     2101 actgtgacta gtcaaagact agtccagaac cacaaaggag aaatgtctta ccactttctt
     2161 cattgcttgt ctcttttgca ttatccatgt ctgcaactag ttagagtcta gttagtgact
     2221 agtccgacga ggacttgctt gtctccggat tgttggagga actctccagg gcctcaagat
     2281 ccacaacaga gccttctaga agactggtca ataactagtt ggtctttgtc tgagtctgac
     2341 ttacgaggtt gcatactcgc tccctttgcc tcgtcaatcg atgagaaaaa gcgccaaaac
     2401 tcgcaatatg gctttgaacc acacggtgct gagactagtt agaatctagt cccaaactag
     2461 cttggatagc ttacctttgc cctttgcgtt gcgacaggtc ttgcagggta tggttccttt
     2521 ctcaccagct gatttagctg ccttgctacc ctcacggcgg atctgccata aagagtggct
     2581 agaggttata aattagcact gatcctaggt acggggctga atgtaacttg cctttccttt
     2641 ctcatcgcgc ggcaagacag gcttgctcaa attcctacca gtcacagggg tatgcacggc
     2701 gtacggacca cttgaactag tcacagatta gttagcaact agtctgcatt gaatggctgt
     2761 acttacgggc cctcgccatt gtcctgatca tttccagctt caccctcgtt gctgcaaagt
     2821 agttagtgac tagtcaagga ctagttgaaa tgggagaaga aactcacgaa ttctcgactc
     2881 ccttagtatt gtggtccttg gacttggtgc tgctatatat tagctaatac actagttaga
     2941 ctcacagaaa cttacgcagc tcgcttgcgc ttcttggtag gagtcggggt tgggagaaca
     3001 gtgccttcaa acaagccttc ataccatgct acttgactag tcagggacta gtcaccaagt
     3061 aatctagata ggacttgcct ttggcctcca tcagttcctt catagtggga ggaccattgt
     3121 gcaatgtaaa ctccatgccg tgggagttct tgtccttcaa gtgcttgacc aatatgtttc
     3181 tgttggcaga gggaacctgt caactagtta ataactagtc agaaactatg atagcagtag
     3241 actcactgta cgcttgaggc atcccttcac tcggcagtag acttcatatg gatggatatc
     3301 aggcacgcca ttgtcgtcct gtggactagt cagtaactag gcttaaagct agtcgggtcg
     3361 gcttactatc ttgaaatccg gcagcgtaag ctccccgtcc ttaactgcct cgagatagtg
     3421 acagtactct ggggactttc ggagatcgtt atcgttatcg cgaatgctcg gcatactaac
     3481 tgttgactag tcttggacta gtcccgagca aaaaggattg gaggaggagg aggaaggtga
     3541 gagtgagaca aagagcgaaa taagagcttc aaaggctatc tctaagcagt atgaaggtta
     3601 agtatctagt tcttgactag atttaaagag atttcgacta gttatgtacc tggagtttgg
     3661 atataggaat gtgttgtggt aacgaaatgt aagggggagg aaagaaaaag tcgtcaagag
     3721 gtaactctaa gtcggccatt cctttttggg aggcgctaac cataaacggc atggtcgact
     3781 tagagttagc tcagggaatt tagggagtta tctgcgacca ccgaggaacg gcggaatgcc
     3841 aaagaatccc gatggagctc tagctggcgg ttgacaaccc caccttttgg cgtttctgcg
     3901 gcgttgcagg cgggactgga tacttcgtag aaccagaaag gcaaggcaga acgcgctcag
     3961 caagagtgtt ggaagtgata gcatgatgtg ccttgttaac taggtaccaa tctgcagtat
     4021 gcttgatgtt atccaaagtg tgagagagga aggtccaaac atacacgatt gggagagggc
     4081 ctaggtataa gagtttttga gtagaacgca tgtgagccca gccatctcga ggagattaaa
     4141 cacgggccgg catttgatgg ctatgttagt accccaatgg aaacggtgag agtccagtgg
     4201 gaagatctca tggtcatagc tgtttccgct gagggtttaa ttaagacctc agccgagaca
     4261 gcagaatcac cgcccaagtt aagcctttgt gctgatcatg ctctcgaacg ggccaagttc
     4321 gggaaaagca aaggagcgtt tagtgagggg caatttgact cacctcccag gcaacagatg
     4381 aggggggcaa aaagaaagaa attttcgtga gtcaatatgg attccgagca tcattttctt
     4441 gcggtctatc ttgctacgta tgttgatctt gacgctgtgg atcaagcaac gccactcgct
     4501 cgctccatcg caggctggtc gcagacaaat taaaaggcgg caaactcgta cagccgcggg
     4561 gttgtccgct gcaaagtaca gagtgataaa agccgccatg cgaccatcaa cgcgttgatg
     4621 cccagctttt tcgatccgag aatccaccgt agaggcgata gcaagtaaag aaaagctaaa
     4681 caaaaaaaaa tttctgcccc taagccatga aaacgagatg gggtggagca gaaccaagga
     4741 aagagtcgcg ctgggctgcc gttccggaag gtgttgtaaa ggctcgacgc ccaaggtggg
     4801 agtctaggag aagaatttgc atcgggagtg gggcgggtta cccctccata tccaatgaca
     4861 gatatctacc agccaagggt ttgagcccgc ccgcttagtc gtcgtcctcg cttgcccctc
     4921 cataaaagga tttcccctcc ccctcccaca aaattttctt tcccttcctc tccttgtccg
     4981 cttcagtacg tatatcttcc cttccctcgc ttctctcctc catccttctt tcatccatct
     5041 cctgctaact tctctgctca gcacctctac gcattactag ccgtagtatc tgagcacttc
     5101 tcccttttat attccacaaa acataacaca accttcacca tggacaagaa gtatagcatc
     5161 gggctggaca ttggaacgaa ctcggttggt tgggctgtga ttacggacga atacaaggtg
     5221 ccatccaaga agtttaaggt cctgggaaac accgaccgtc actcaatcaa gaagaatctc
     5281 attggagccc tgctcttcga tagtggggag accgccgaag ctactcgact gaagcgaacg
     5341 gctcgccggc gttatacacg acgcaagaat cgcatctgct acctccagga gattttcagc
     5401 aacgaaatgg ctaaggttga tgactcattc tttcatcgac tcgaagaaag tttcttggtc
     5461 gaggaggata agaagcacga gcgccatccg atctttggta acattgtgga tgaggttgcc
     5521 tatcacgaaa agtacccaac tatctatcat cttcgtaaga agctggtcga tagcacggac
     5581 aaggctgatt tgcgacttat ctacctggca ctcgcgcaca tgattaagtt ccgcggccat
     5641 tttcttatcg agggtgacct gaaccccgat aattctgacg ttgataagct cttcatccag
     5701 ttggtccaaa cctacaatca gctgtttgag gaaaacccta ttaatgcatc tggcgtggac
     5761 gccaaggcta tcctttcggc gcgcctgtct aagtcgcggc gtttggagaa ccttatcgca
     5821 caactccccg gcgaaaagaa gaacggcctc ttcggtaatt tgattgcgtt gtcacttggt
     5881 ctgactccta acttcaagag taattttgac ctggcagagg atgcgaagct ccagttgtct
     5941 aaggatacgt atgatgacga tctcgacaac ttgcttgccc aaatcggtga ccagtacgct
     6001 gatcttttcc tggccgctaa gaatctctca gatgcaatcc tgctcagtga cattttgcgg
     6061 gtcaacaccg agattactaa ggcccccctg tcagctagta tgatcaagcg gtatgatgag
     6121 caccatcagg acctcacctt gcttaaggcc ctcgtgcgtc agcaattgcc tgagaagtat
     6181 aaggaaatct tctttgacca atccaagaac ggatacgcag ggtatattga tggcggtgcg
     6241 agccaggagg aattctacaa gtttatcaag ccgattttgg agaagatgga cggcactgag
     6301 gaactgctcg tcaagctgaa tcgcgaagat ttgcttcgta agcaacgaac gttcgacaac
     6361 ggctccatcc cgcaccagat tcatctgggc gagctccacg ccatccttcg acgccaggaa
     6421 gatttctacc catttctgaa ggacaaccgt gagaagatcg aaaagattct tacattccga
     6481 atcccctact atgtgggacc tttggcccgt gggaattccc gatttgcttg gatgacccga
     6541 aagagcgagg aaaccatcac tccgtggaac ttcgaggaag tcgtggacaa gggtgcatcc
     6601 gcgcagagct tcattgagcg gatgaccaat tttgataaga accttccgaa tgaaaaggtc
     6661 ctgccaaagc attcgctgct ctacgagtat ttcaccgtgt ataacgaact gactaaggtc
     6721 aagtacgtga cggagggaat gcggaagcca gccttcctct caggggaaca aaagaaggct
     6781 atcgtcgatt tgctttttaa gaccaatcgt aaagtgactg ttaagcagct gaaggaggat
     6841 tatttcaaga agattgaatg tttcgactcc gtcgagatca gcggcgtgga agatcgcttt
     6901 aacgcttccc tcggtaccta ccacgacctg ctcaagatca ttaaggacaa ggatttcctc
     6961 gataacgagg aaaatgagga catcttggaa gatattgtcc tcacgttgac actttttgag
     7021 gaccgcgaaa tgatcgagga acggctcaag acatatgccc atttgttcga cgataaggtg
     7081 atgaagcagc tgaagcggcg tcgatacacc ggatggggtc gccttagccg gaagctgatc
     7141 aacggcattc gagataagca atctggtaag actatcttgg atttccttaa gtcggacggc
     7201 ttcgccaacc gcaattttat gcagcttatt cacgacgatt ccctgacgtt caaggaggac
     7261 atccagaagg cacaagtctc aggacaaggg gattccctgc acgagcatat cgccaacctg
     7321 gctggatccc cggcgatcaa gaaggggatt cttcagaccg tcaaggttgt cgacgagctg
     7381 gtcaaggtga tgggccgtca taagccagaa aacatcgtga ttgagatggc ccgagaaaat
     7441 cagaccactc aaaagggtca gaagaacagc cgcgagcgga tgaagcggat cgaggaaggc
     7501 attaaggaac ttggttctca gatcctgaag gagcaccctg ttgaaaacac acagctccaa
     7561 aatgagaagc tgtatctcta ctatttgcaa aatggacgcg acatgtacgt cgatcaggag
     7621 ctcgacatta accggttgtc ggactacgat gttgaccata tcgtcccgca atccttcctt
     7681 aaggacgata gcattgataa caaggtgctg actcgctcag ataagaaccg gggcaagtcc
     7741 gacaatgttc caagcgagga agtggttaag aagatgaaga actactggcg ccaattgctt
     7801 aatgccaagc tcatcacaca gcgcaagttt gacaacttga ccaaggccga gcggggaggg
     7861 ctgagtgaac tcgataaggc tggcttcatc aagcgtcaac tcgtggagac gcgacagatc
     7921 acaaagcacg ttgctcagat tctggactcc cggatgaaca caaagtacga cgagaatgat
     7981 aagctcatcc gtgaagttaa ggtcattacc ctcaagtcta agttggtgtc ggatttccgc
     8041 aaggacttcc aattttataa ggttcgggag atcaacaatt atcaccatgc acatgatgcg
     8101 tacctcaacg cagtcgtggg aactgcgctc atcaagaagt atcccaagtt ggagtccgaa
     8161 ttcgtctacg gggattataa ggtttacgac gtccgcaaga tgatcgccaa gagtgagcag
     8221 gaaattggca aggccacggc taagtatttc ttttactcca acatcatgaa tttctttaag
     8281 acggagatca cactcgccaa tggagaaatc cgtaagcgac ctttgattga gaccaacggc
     8341 gagactggtg aaatcgtttg ggataagggg cgcgacttcg ctaccgtgcg gaaggttctg
     8401 agcatgccgc aagtcaatat cgtcaagaaa accgaggtgc agacaggcgg tttctctaag
     8461 gaatcgattc ttccaaagcg taactctgac aagctgatcg ctcgaaagaa ggattgggac
     8521 cccaagaagt atggagggtt cgattctcct acagtggcat actcggttct cgttgtcgcg
     8581 aaggttgaga agggaaagtc taagaagctg aagtcggtca aggaactgct cgggatcacc
     8641 attatggagc gctccagctt cgaaaagaat cccatcgact ttctcgaggc caagggctat
     8701 aaggaagtca agaaggatct tatcattaag ctgcctaagt actctttgtt cgagcttgaa
     8761 aacggtcgaa agcgaatgct cgcatcggca ggagagttgc agaaggggaa tgaattggca
     8821 cttccctcaa agtacgtgaa cttcctgtat ctcgcgtccc actacgagaa gctgaagggt
     8881 agccctgagg acaacgaaca gaagcaactt tttgttgagc aacacaagca ttatctggat
     8941 gagatcattg aacagatttc agagttcagt aagcgcgtca tcctcgccga tgctaatctc
     9001 gacaaggtgt tgtcggccta caacaagcac cgtgacaagc cgatccgaga gcaggctgaa
     9061 aatatcattc atctgttcac cctcactaac ttgggagcac cagcagcgtt caagtatttt
     9121 gatacgacaa tcgaccgtaa gcgatacacg tccacaaagg aggtgcttga tgcgaccctg
     9181 attcatcaat ccatcactgg gctctatgaa acccgtatcg accttagtca actggggggc
     9241 gaccctccca agaagaagcg caaggtctga agctaagctc gggatggagt gatttctaag
     9301 tagtcagagt acgataagaa tctagacatt tctacgcttg tcacaggtta tttcctgacg
     9361 cggtgtctcc attagcatgg tgtacgtccc ttgcaatata cggaagctag gaatggattc
     9421 atagcttgaa ttgaacagtc acgtcgaaca tgctggccaa tatcaactcg gaaggatgcg
     9481 tctcgacaac tatccatagc taatagagat tactgtaagc cgagagacga caggagtgga
     9541 cacagaaaca ctctccattg ccatatgctg aaagtgatac aaaagaaagc acacactgga
     9601 tacaatcgct attgacccct tcatactcga caaaaagcag acatgtttcg accagatacc
     9661 tattcctttg ccctcggacg agtgctgggg cgtcggtttc cactatcggc gagtacttct
     9721 acacagccat cggtccagac ggccgcgctt ctgcgggcga tttgtgtacg cccgacagtc
     9781 ccggctccgg atcggacgat tgcgtcgcat cgaccctgcg cccaagctgc atcatcgaaa
     9841 ttgccgtcaa ccaagctctg atagagttgg tcaagaccaa tgcggagcat atacgcccgg
     9901 aggcgcggcg atcctgcaag ctccggatgc ctccgctcga agtagcgcgt ctgctgctcc
     9961 atacaagcca accacggcct ccagaagagg atgttggcga cctcgtattg ggaatccccg
    10021 aacatcgcct cgctccagtc aatgaccgct gttatgcggc cattgtccgt caggacattg
    10081 ttggagccga aatccgcatg cacgaggtgc cggacttcgg ggcagtcctc ggcccaaagc
    10141 atcagctcat cgagagcctg cgcgacggac gcactgacgg tgtcgtccat cacagtttgc
    10201 cagtgataca catggggatc agcaatcgcg catatgaaat cacgccatgt agtgtattga
    10261 ccgattcctt gcggtccgaa tgggccgaac ccgctcgtct ggctaagatc ggccgcagcg
    10321 atcgcatcca tggcctccgc gaccggctgg agaacagcgg gcagttcggt ttcaggcagg
    10381 tcttgcaacg tgacaccctg tgcacggcgg gagatgcaat aggtcaggct ctcgctgaac
    10441 tccccaatgt caagcacttc cggaatcggg agcgcggccg atgcaaagtg ccgataaaca
    10501 taacgatctt tgtagaaacc atcggcgcag ctatttaccc gcaggacata tccacgccct
    10561 cctacatcga agctgaaagc acgagattct tcgccctccg agagctgcat caggtcggag
    10621 acgctgtcga acttttcgat cagaaacttc tcgacagacg tcgcggtgag ttcaggcttt
    10681 ttcatcggtg atgtctgctc aagcggggta gctgttagtc aagctgcgat gaagtgggaa
    10741 agctcgaact gaaaggttca aaggaataag ggatgggaag gatggagtat ggatgtagca
    10801 aagtacttac ttaggggaaa taaaggttct tggatgggaa gatgaatata ctgaagatgg
    10861 gaaaagaaag agaaaagaaa agagcagctg gtggggagag caggaaaata tggcaacaaa
    10921 tgttggactg acgcaacgac cttgtcaacc ccgccgacac accgggcgga cagacggggc
    10981 aaagctgcct accagggact gagggacctc agcaggtcga gtgcagagca ccggatgggt
    11041 cgactgccag cttgtgttcc cggtctgcgc cgctggccag ctcctgagcg gcctttccgg
    11101 tttcatacac cgggcaaagc aggagaggca cgatatttgg acgccctaca gatgccggat
    11161 gggccaatta gggagcttac gccttagtgc gatgcaactg gacaaagtcc ttccgtttct
    11221 actgcgtctt acatcatctg gtatctacgc aagccgccca cttaccatat gaataagagg
    11281 cactcaggtt ttccctcacc cccccgaagc gatggtaagc gggtgccaaa tgcatcggga
    11341 gtttctctat cataataacc taggtattcc gtaatctatt accagtcttt ccgaagagct
    11401 ggtagcaact gcacgagatt tgtaggagcg agtacccggc tggacgagca cgcagcacgg
    11461 ctattggtca gcatggtagc taccgagggg aggcaggccg cccaaatatc gtgagtctcc
    11521 tgctttgccc ggtgtatgaa accggaaaag ctgctataga gcttctgggc ggcgcatgtc
    11581 gggaaaccag cagcaagctg acccagaaag acccgtcctc aagccattac cgtactaatc
    11641 aattatttgt gtagcaacac tgggaagctg tagtgcatag gctggagcag ctatttggcc
    11701 tttagccccg tctgtccgcc cggtgtgcgg tttcgactgg cgcgcaagct caaggtgatc
    11761 aggtcgttgc gtcagtcgga gacaacaagc cattgccttt tctactgccc ctcccccgct
    11821 ggtggccttt ttctctcatc ttctcctctc ttcccatcat cagcatcatt aatctactgt
    11881 ctctctttct ttctatcatt ctataaagta agaacatatc catcttccct caatcccgtc
    11941 tacaatagtg tcctcttcac tactctgtct ctatctctca aagcttgact gacatttacc
    12001 ccgctcagta ccagacgaat ctacacatgt acagttttag agctagaaat agcaagttaa
    12061 aataaggcta gtccgttatc aacttgaaaa agtggcaccg agtcggtgct tttggccggc
    12121 atggtcccag cctcctcgct ggcgccggct gggcaacatg cttcggcatg gcgaatggga
    12181 cagggctgga gagtgaaaaa ttttgcttga acaatcttct atgagatgtc atgaaatgac
    12241 ctttttacga ttaaaatgga attagagtga attcattttc atgtctcaca aatctttcga
    12301 atccgtagcg taactacatt catgtgttgt cgagtaccta cctaatgtcg ctttgaggta
    12361 ctagccttgt caccctcttg tactttggaa ctctttaaat taccttcatc ctaaggcatt
    12421 caatgctccc tgttgtggaa ggctctttca tttcaagcac cagattctgc aagacaacgt
    12481 tcatctcctt taagttatgt taatgtaact acctcgacca tcaatgacca atgcacagag
    12541 aactcttgtc tcttctatat ccttgctctc tagttgaaat ggtcgacttt aattgatcta
    12601 caattagcga actacgactt tccgaagaaa ctacggcgaa cgcttcacgc aatgctatga
    12661 cagacattga agataacaat gttaatgaat cggccaacgc gcggggagag gcggtttgcg
    12721 tattgggcgc tcttccgctt cctcgctcac tgactcgctg cgctcggtcg ttcggctgcg
    12781 gcgagcggta tcagctcact caaaggcggt aatacggtta tccacagaat caggggataa
    12841 cgcaggaaag aacatgtgag caaaaggcca gcaaaaggcc aggaaccgta aaaaggccgc
    12901 gttgctggcg tttttccata ggctccgccc ccctgacgag catcacaaaa atcgacgctc
    12961 aagtcagagg tggcgaaacc cgacaggact ataaagatac caggcgtttc cccctggaag
    13021 ctccctcgtg cgctctcctg ttccgaccct gccgcttacc ggatacctgt ccgcctttct
    13081 cccttcggga agcgtggcgc tttctcatag ctcacgctgt aggtatctca gttcggtgta
    13141 ggtcgttcgc tccaagctgg gctgtgtgca cgaacccccc gttcagcccg accgctgcgc
    13201 cttatccggt aactatcgtc ttgagtccaa cccggtaaga cacgacttat cgccactggc
    13261 agcagccact ggtaacagga ttagcagagc gaggtatgta ggcggtgcta cagagttctt
    13321 gaagtggtgg cctaactacg gctacactag aaggacagta tttggtatct gcgctctgct
    13381 gaagccagtt accttcggaa aaagagttgg tagctcttga tccggcaaac aaaccaccgc
    13441 tggtagcggt ggtttttttg tttgcaagca gcagattacg cgcagaaaaa aaggatctca
    13501 agaagatcct ttgatctttt ctacggggtc tgacgctcag tggaacgaaa actcacgtta
    13561 agggatttt
//
