# Supplementary material for: Genome analysis of Cephalotrichum gorgonifer and identification of the biosynthetic pathway for rasfonin, an inhibitor of KRAS dependent cancer
Source: Fungal Biol Biotechnol. 2023 Jun 24;10:13. doi: 10.1186/s40694-023-00158-x (PMC10290801; doi:10.1186/s40694-023-00158-x)
Supplement: Supplementary file 7 — Additional file 7. Plasmid map pCas9-scaff in genbank format. [file 40694_2023_158_MOESM7_ESM.gbk]

LOCUS       Exported               12557 bp ds-DNA     circular SYN 03-AUG-2022
DEFINITION  .
ACCESSION   .
VERSION     .
KEYWORDS    .
SOURCE      synthetic DNA construct
  ORGANISM  synthetic DNA construct
REFERENCE   1  (bases 1 to 12557)
  AUTHORS   .
  TITLE     Direct Submission
  JOURNAL   Exported Aug 3, 2022 from SnapGene 4.1.9
            http://www.snapgene.com
FEATURES             Location/Qualifiers
     source          1..12557
                     /organism="synthetic DNA construct"
                     /mol_type="other DNA"
                     /note="color: #ffffff"
     CDS             complement(103..963)
                     /codon_start=1
                     /gene="bla"
                     /product="beta-lactamase"
                     /label=AmpR
                     /note="confers resistance to ampicillin, carbenicillin, and
                     related antibiotics"
                     /note="This feature has 2 segments:
                        1: 103 .. 894 / #ccffcc
                        2: 895 .. 963 / #ccffcc / signal sequence
                     Cleavage site after base 894"
                     /translation="MSIQHFRVALIPFFAAFCLPVFAHPETLVKVKDAEDQLGARVGYI
                     ELDLNSGKILESFRPEERFPMMSTFKVLLCGAVLSRIDAGQEQLGRRIHYSQNDLVEYS
                     PVTEKHLTDGMTVRELCSAAITMSDNTAANLLLTTIGGPKELTAFLHNMGDHVTRLDRW
                     EPELNEAIPNDERDTTMPVAMATTLRKLLTGELLTLASRQQLIDWMEADKVAGPLLRSA
                     LPAGWFIADKSGAGERGSRGIIAALGPDGKPSRIVVIYTTGSQATMDERNRQIAEIGAS
                     LIKHW"
     promoter        complement(964..1068)
                     /gene="bla"
                     /label=AmpR promoter
                     /note="color: #ffffff; direction: LEFT"
     rep_origin      1149..4200
                     /label=AMA1/2
                     /label=AMA1
                     /note="color: #ffff00"
     promoter        4254..5139
                     /label=Ptef (nid)
                     /note="color: #ffffff"
     CDS             5140..9243
                     /codon_start=1
                     /product="Cas9 (Csn1) endonuclease from the Streptococcus 
                     pyogenes Type II CRISPR/Cas system"
                     /label=Cas9
                     /note="generates RNA-guided double strand breaks in DNA"
                     /note="color: #993366"
                     /translation="MDKKYSIGLDIGTNSVGWAVITDEYKVPSKKFKVLGNTDRHSIKK
                     NLIGALLFDSGETAEATRLKRTARRRYTRRKNRICYLQEIFSNEMAKVDDSFFHRLEES
                     FLVEEDKKHERHPIFGNIVDEVAYHEKYPTIYHLRKKLVDSTDKADLRLIYLALAHMIK
                     FRGHFLIEGDLNPDNSDVDKLFIQLVQTYNQLFEENPINASGVDAKAILSARLSKSRRL
                     ENLIAQLPGEKKNGLFGNLIALSLGLTPNFKSNFDLAEDAKLQLSKDTYDDDLDNLLAQ
                     IGDQYADLFLAAKNLSDAILLSDILRVNTEITKAPLSASMIKRYDEHHQDLTLLKALVR
                     QQLPEKYKEIFFDQSKNGYAGYIDGGASQEEFYKFIKPILEKMDGTEELLVKLNREDLL
                     RKQRTFDNGSIPHQIHLGELHAILRRQEDFYPFLKDNREKIEKILTFRIPYYVGPLARG
                     NSRFAWMTRKSEETITPWNFEEVVDKGASAQSFIERMTNFDKNLPNEKVLPKHSLLYEY
                     FTVYNELTKVKYVTEGMRKPAFLSGEQKKAIVDLLFKTNRKVTVKQLKEDYFKKIECFD
                     SVEISGVEDRFNASLGTYHDLLKIIKDKDFLDNEENEDILEDIVLTLTLFEDREMIEER
                     LKTYAHLFDDKVMKQLKRRRYTGWGRLSRKLINGIRDKQSGKTILDFLKSDGFANRNFM
                     QLIHDDSLTFKEDIQKAQVSGQGDSLHEHIANLAGSPAIKKGILQTVKVVDELVKVMGR
                     HKPENIVIEMARENQTTQKGQKNSRERMKRIEEGIKELGSQILKEHPVENTQLQNEKLY
                     LYYLQNGRDMYVDQELDINRLSDYDVDHIVPQSFLKDDSIDNKVLTRSDKNRGKSDNVP
                     SEEVVKKMKNYWRQLLNAKLITQRKFDNLTKAERGGLSELDKAGFIKRQLVETRQITKH
                     VAQILDSRMNTKYDENDKLIREVKVITLKSKLVSDFRKDFQFYKVREINNYHHAHDAYL
                     NAVVGTALIKKYPKLESEFVYGDYKVYDVRKMIAKSEQEIGKATAKYFFYSNIMNFFKT
                     EITLANGEIRKRPLIETNGETGEIVWDKGRDFATVRKVLSMPQVNIVKKTEVQTGGFSK
                     ESILPKRNSDKLIARKKDWDPKKYGGFDSPTVAYSVLVVAKVEKGKSKKLKSVKELLGI
                     TIMERSSFEKNPIDFLEAKGYKEVKKDLIIKLPKYSLFELENGRKRMLASAGELQKGNE
                     LALPSKYVNFLYLASHYEKLKGSPEDNEQKQLFVEQHKHYLDEIIEQISEFSKRVILAD
                     ANLDKVLSAYNKHRDKPIREQAENIIHLFTLTNLGAPAAFKYFDTTIDRKRYTSTKEVL
                     DATLIHQSITGLYETRIDLSQLGGD"
     sig_peptide     9244..9267
                     /label=NLS
                     /note="color: #cc99b2"
     CDS             9247..9267
                     /codon_start=1
                     /product="nuclear localization signal of SV40 (simian virus
                     40) large T antigen"
                     /label=SV40 NLS
                     /note="color: #993366"
                     /translation="PKKKRKV"
     misc_feature    9271..9659
                     /label=T.bd.gliN_gliA_Afum
                     /note="color: #ff0000; direction: BOTH"
     misc_feature    9660..9673
                     /label=Eco72I/SmiI site-Marker insertion
                     /note="color: #a6acb3"
     misc_feature    complement(9674..10170)
                     /label=P.gpdA(Anid)
                     /note="color: #008000; direction: LEFT"
     misc_feature    10171..11015
                     /label=gpdA promoter Afum
                     /note="color: #99cc00; direction: RIGHT"
     misc_feature    11016..11021
                     /label=Bsp1407I R-site for sgRNA insertion
                     /note="color: #a6acb3"
     misc_feature    11022..11169
                     /label=sgRNA-scaffold
                     /note="Nodvig 2015 pFC334"
                     /note="color: #ff00ff"
     misc_feature    11170..11669
                     /label=T.tef1_Afum
                     /note="color: #ff0000"
     rep_origin      complement(11901..12489)
                     /direction=LEFT
                     /label=ori
                     /note="high-copy-number ColE1/pMB1/pBR322/pUC origin of 
                     replication"
                     /note="color: #ffff00"
ORIGIN
        1 ggtcatgaga ttatcaaaaa ggatcttcac ctagatcctt ttaaattaaa aatgaagttt
       61 taaatcaatc taaagtatat atgagtaaac ttggtctgac agttaccaat gcttaatcag
      121 tgaggcacct atctcagcga tctgtctatt tcgttcatcc atagttgcct gactccccgt
      181 cgtgtagata actacgatac gggagggctt accatctggc cccagtgctg caatgatacc
      241 gcgagaccca cgctcaccgg ctccagattt atcagcaata aaccagccag ccggaagggc
      301 cgagcgcaga agtggtcctg caactttatc cgcctccatc cagtctatta attgttgccg
      361 ggaagctaga gtaagtagtt cgccagttaa tagtttgcgc aacgttgttg ccattgctac
      421 aggcatcgtg gtgtcacgct cgtcgtttgg tatggcttca ttcagctccg gttcccaacg
      481 atcaaggcga gttacatgat cccccatgtt gtgcaaaaaa gcggttagct ccttcggtcc
      541 tccgatcgtt gtcagaagta agttggccgc agtgttatca ctcatggtta tggcagcact
      601 gcataattct cttactgtca tgccatccgt aagatgcttt tctgtgactg gtgagtactc
      661 aaccaagtca ttctgagaat agtgtatgcg gcgaccgagt tgctcttgcc cggcgtcaat
      721 acgggataat accgcgccac atagcagaac tttaaaagtg ctcatcattg gaaaacgttc
      781 ttcggggcga aaactctcaa ggatcttacc gctgttgaga tccagttcga tgtaacccac
      841 tcgtgcaccc aactgatctt cagcatcttt tactttcacc agcgtttctg ggtgagcaaa
      901 aacaggaagg caaaatgccg caaaaaaggg aataagggcg acacggaaat gttgaatact
      961 catactcttc ctttttcaat attattgaag catttatcag ggttattgtc tcatgagcgg
     1021 atacatattt gaatgtattt agaaaaataa acaaataggg gttccgcgca catttccccg
     1081 aaaagtgcca cctgacgcca gggttttccc agtcacgacg gacggccagt gccaagctta
     1141 acgcgtaccc gggcccagta tatgttccgc agatgactgg agctctgcca tacgtgccct
     1201 ctcaagcacc atttgttcca tctacagaga ctagtcacca actagtctat caagactcac
     1261 agggtacatt gctgagacca actgaccaga ggcagggtag cggattgacg gctccatctc
     1321 cttcacttac aaggtctatt gaaagccctt tagcatcacc aagcggagaa tagattgtta
     1381 agcttatttt ttgtatactg ttttgtgata gcacgaagtt tttccacggt atcttgtaaa
     1441 aatatatatt tgtggcgggc ttacctacat caaattaata agagactaat tataaactaa
     1501 acacacaagc aagctacttt agggtaaaag tttataaatg cttttgacgt ataaacgttg
     1561 cttgtattta ttattacaat taaaggtgga tagaaaacct agagactagt tagaaactaa
     1621 tctcaggttt gcgttaaact aaatcagagc ccgagaggtt aacagaacct agaaggggac
     1681 tagatatccg ggtagggaaa caaaaaaaaa aaacaagaca gccacatatt agggagacta
     1741 gttagaagct agttccagga ctaggaaaat aaaagacaat gataccacag tctagttgac
     1801 aactagatag attctagatt gaggccaaag tctctgagat ccaggttagt tgcaactaat
     1861 actagttagt atctagtctc ctataactct gaagctagaa taacttacta ctattatcct
     1921 caccactgtt cagctgcgca aacggagtga ttgcaaggtg ttcagagact agttattgac
     1981 tagtcagtga ctagcaataa ctaacaaggt attaacctac catgtctgcc atcaccctgc
     2041 acttcctcgg gctcagcagc cttttcctcc tcattttcat gctcattttc cttgtttaag
     2101 actgtgacta gtcaaagact agtccagaac cacaaaggag aaatgtctta ccactttctt
     2161 cattgcttgt ctcttttgca ttatccatgt ctgcaactag ttagagtcta gttagtgact
     2221 agtccgacga ggacttgctt gtctccggat tgttggagga actctccagg gcctcaagat
     2281 ccacaacaga gccttctaga agactggtca ataactagtt ggtctttgtc tgagtctgac
     2341 ttacgaggtt gcatactcgc tccctttgcc tcgtcaatcg atgagaaaaa gcgccaaaac
     2401 tcgcaatatg gctttgaacc acacggtgct gagactagtt agaatctagt cccaaactag
     2461 cttggatagc ttacctttgc cctttgcgtt gcgacaggtc ttgcagggta tggttccttt
     2521 ctcaccagct gatttagctg ccttgctacc ctcacggcgg atctgccata aagagtggct
     2581 agaggttata aattagcact gatcctaggt acggggctga atgtaacttg cctttccttt
     2641 ctcatcgcgc ggcaagacag gcttgctcaa attcctacca gtcacagggg tatgcacggc
     2701 gtacggacca cttgaactag tcacagatta gttagcaact agtctgcatt gaatggctgt
     2761 acttacgggc cctcgccatt gtcctgatca tttccagctt caccctcgtt gctgcaaagt
     2821 agttagtgac tagtcaagga ctagttgaaa tgggagaaga aactcacgaa ttctcgactc
     2881 ccttagtatt gtggtccttg gacttggtgc tgctatatat tagctaatac actagttaga
     2941 ctcacagaaa cttacgcagc tcgcttgcgc ttcttggtag gagtcggggt tgggagaaca
     3001 gtgccttcaa acaagccttc ataccatgct acttgactag tcagggacta gtcaccaagt
     3061 aatctagata ggacttgcct ttggcctcca tcagttcctt catagtggga ggaccattgt
     3121 gcaatgtaaa ctccatgccg tgggagttct tgtccttcaa gtgcttgacc aatatgtttc
     3181 tgttggcaga gggaacctgt caactagtta ataactagtc agaaactatg atagcagtag
     3241 actcactgta cgcttgaggc atcccttcac tcggcagtag acttcatatg gatggatatc
     3301 aggcacgcca ttgtcgtcct gtggactagt cagtaactag gcttaaagct agtcgggtcg
     3361 gcttactatc ttgaaatccg gcagcgtaag ctccccgtcc ttaactgcct cgagatagtg
     3421 acagtactct ggggactttc ggagatcgtt atcgttatcg cgaatgctcg gcatactaac
     3481 tgttgactag tcttggacta gtcccgagca aaaaggattg gaggaggagg aggaaggtga
     3541 gagtgagaca aagagcgaaa taagagcttc aaaggctatc tctaagcagt atgaaggtta
     3601 agtatctagt tcttgactag atttaaagag atttcgacta gttatgtacc tggagtttgg
     3661 atataggaat gtgttgtggt aacgaaatgt aagggggagg aaagaaaaag tcgtcaagag
     3721 gtaactctaa gtcggccatt cctttttggg aggcgctaac cataaacggc atggtcgact
     3781 tagagttagc tcagggaatt tagggagtta tctgcgacca ccgaggaacg gcggaatgcc
     3841 aaagaatccc gatggagctc tagctggcgg ttgacaaccc caccttttgg cgtttctgcg
     3901 gcgttgcagg cgggactgga tacttcgtag aaccagaaag gcaaggcaga acgcgctcag
     3961 caagagtgtt ggaagtgata gcatgatgtg ccttgttaac taggtaccaa tctgcagtat
     4021 gcttgatgtt atccaaagtg tgagagagga aggtccaaac atacacgatt gggagagggc
     4081 ctaggtataa gagtttttga gtagaacgca tgtgagccca gccatctcga ggagattaaa
     4141 cacgggccgg catttgatgg ctatgttagt accccaatgg aaacggtgag agtccagtgg
     4201 gaagatctca tggtcatagc tgtttccgct gagggtttaa ttaagacctc agccgagaca
     4261 gcagaatcac cgcccaagtt aagcctttgt gctgatcatg ctctcgaacg ggccaagttc
     4321 gggaaaagca aaggagcgtt tagtgagggg caatttgact cacctcccag gcaacagatg
     4381 aggggggcaa aaagaaagaa attttcgtga gtcaatatgg attccgagca tcattttctt
     4441 gcggtctatc ttgctacgta tgttgatctt gacgctgtgg atcaagcaac gccactcgct
     4501 cgctccatcg caggctggtc gcagacaaat taaaaggcgg caaactcgta cagccgcggg
     4561 gttgtccgct gcaaagtaca gagtgataaa agccgccatg cgaccatcaa cgcgttgatg
     4621 cccagctttt tcgatccgag aatccaccgt agaggcgata gcaagtaaag aaaagctaaa
     4681 caaaaaaaaa tttctgcccc taagccatga aaacgagatg gggtggagca gaaccaagga
     4741 aagagtcgcg ctgggctgcc gttccggaag gtgttgtaaa ggctcgacgc ccaaggtggg
     4801 agtctaggag aagaatttgc atcgggagtg gggcgggtta cccctccata tccaatgaca
     4861 gatatctacc agccaagggt ttgagcccgc ccgcttagtc gtcgtcctcg cttgcccctc
     4921 cataaaagga tttcccctcc ccctcccaca aaattttctt tcccttcctc tccttgtccg
     4981 cttcagtacg tatatcttcc cttccctcgc ttctctcctc catccttctt tcatccatct
     5041 cctgctaact tctctgctca gcacctctac gcattactag ccgtagtatc tgagcacttc
     5101 tcccttttat attccacaaa acataacaca accttcacca tggacaagaa gtatagcatc
     5161 gggctggaca ttggaacgaa ctcggttggt tgggctgtga ttacggacga atacaaggtg
     5221 ccatccaaga agtttaaggt cctgggaaac accgaccgtc actcaatcaa gaagaatctc
     5281 attggagccc tgctcttcga tagtggggag accgccgaag ctactcgact gaagcgaacg
     5341 gctcgccggc gttatacacg acgcaagaat cgcatctgct acctccagga gattttcagc
     5401 aacgaaatgg ctaaggttga tgactcattc tttcatcgac tcgaagaaag tttcttggtc
     5461 gaggaggata agaagcacga gcgccatccg atctttggta acattgtgga tgaggttgcc
     5521 tatcacgaaa agtacccaac tatctatcat cttcgtaaga agctggtcga tagcacggac
     5581 aaggctgatt tgcgacttat ctacctggca ctcgcgcaca tgattaagtt ccgcggccat
     5641 tttcttatcg agggtgacct gaaccccgat aattctgacg ttgataagct cttcatccag
     5701 ttggtccaaa cctacaatca gctgtttgag gaaaacccta ttaatgcatc tggcgtggac
     5761 gccaaggcta tcctttcggc gcgcctgtct aagtcgcggc gtttggagaa ccttatcgca
     5821 caactccccg gcgaaaagaa gaacggcctc ttcggtaatt tgattgcgtt gtcacttggt
     5881 ctgactccta acttcaagag taattttgac ctggcagagg atgcgaagct ccagttgtct
     5941 aaggatacgt atgatgacga tctcgacaac ttgcttgccc aaatcggtga ccagtacgct
     6001 gatcttttcc tggccgctaa gaatctctca gatgcaatcc tgctcagtga cattttgcgg
     6061 gtcaacaccg agattactaa ggcccccctg tcagctagta tgatcaagcg gtatgatgag
     6121 caccatcagg acctcacctt gcttaaggcc ctcgtgcgtc agcaattgcc tgagaagtat
     6181 aaggaaatct tctttgacca atccaagaac ggatacgcag ggtatattga tggcggtgcg
     6241 agccaggagg aattctacaa gtttatcaag ccgattttgg agaagatgga cggcactgag
     6301 gaactgctcg tcaagctgaa tcgcgaagat ttgcttcgta agcaacgaac gttcgacaac
     6361 ggctccatcc cgcaccagat tcatctgggc gagctccacg ccatccttcg acgccaggaa
     6421 gatttctacc catttctgaa ggacaaccgt gagaagatcg aaaagattct tacattccga
     6481 atcccctact atgtgggacc tttggcccgt gggaattccc gatttgcttg gatgacccga
     6541 aagagcgagg aaaccatcac tccgtggaac ttcgaggaag tcgtggacaa gggtgcatcc
     6601 gcgcagagct tcattgagcg gatgaccaat tttgataaga accttccgaa tgaaaaggtc
     6661 ctgccaaagc attcgctgct ctacgagtat ttcaccgtgt ataacgaact gactaaggtc
     6721 aagtacgtga cggagggaat gcggaagcca gccttcctct caggggaaca aaagaaggct
     6781 atcgtcgatt tgctttttaa gaccaatcgt aaagtgactg ttaagcagct gaaggaggat
     6841 tatttcaaga agattgaatg tttcgactcc gtcgagatca gcggcgtgga agatcgcttt
     6901 aacgcttccc tcggtaccta ccacgacctg ctcaagatca ttaaggacaa ggatttcctc
     6961 gataacgagg aaaatgagga catcttggaa gatattgtcc tcacgttgac actttttgag
     7021 gaccgcgaaa tgatcgagga acggctcaag acatatgccc atttgttcga cgataaggtg
     7081 atgaagcagc tgaagcggcg tcgatacacc ggatggggtc gccttagccg gaagctgatc
     7141 aacggcattc gagataagca atctggtaag actatcttgg atttccttaa gtcggacggc
     7201 ttcgccaacc gcaattttat gcagcttatt cacgacgatt ccctgacgtt caaggaggac
     7261 atccagaagg cacaagtctc aggacaaggg gattccctgc acgagcatat cgccaacctg
     7321 gctggatccc cggcgatcaa gaaggggatt cttcagaccg tcaaggttgt cgacgagctg
     7381 gtcaaggtga tgggccgtca taagccagaa aacatcgtga ttgagatggc ccgagaaaat
     7441 cagaccactc aaaagggtca gaagaacagc cgcgagcgga tgaagcggat cgaggaaggc
     7501 attaaggaac ttggttctca gatcctgaag gagcaccctg ttgaaaacac acagctccaa
     7561 aatgagaagc tgtatctcta ctatttgcaa aatggacgcg acatgtacgt cgatcaggag
     7621 ctcgacatta accggttgtc ggactacgat gttgaccata tcgtcccgca atccttcctt
     7681 aaggacgata gcattgataa caaggtgctg actcgctcag ataagaaccg gggcaagtcc
     7741 gacaatgttc caagcgagga agtggttaag aagatgaaga actactggcg ccaattgctt
     7801 aatgccaagc tcatcacaca gcgcaagttt gacaacttga ccaaggccga gcggggaggg
     7861 ctgagtgaac tcgataaggc tggcttcatc aagcgtcaac tcgtggagac gcgacagatc
     7921 acaaagcacg ttgctcagat tctggactcc cggatgaaca caaagtacga cgagaatgat
     7981 aagctcatcc gtgaagttaa ggtcattacc ctcaagtcta agttggtgtc ggatttccgc
     8041 aaggacttcc aattttataa ggttcgggag atcaacaatt atcaccatgc acatgatgcg
     8101 tacctcaacg cagtcgtggg aactgcgctc atcaagaagt atcccaagtt ggagtccgaa
     8161 ttcgtctacg gggattataa ggtttacgac gtccgcaaga tgatcgccaa gagtgagcag
     8221 gaaattggca aggccacggc taagtatttc ttttactcca acatcatgaa tttctttaag
     8281 acggagatca cactcgccaa tggagaaatc cgtaagcgac ctttgattga gaccaacggc
     8341 gagactggtg aaatcgtttg ggataagggg cgcgacttcg ctaccgtgcg gaaggttctg
     8401 agcatgccgc aagtcaatat cgtcaagaaa accgaggtgc agacaggcgg tttctctaag
     8461 gaatcgattc ttccaaagcg taactctgac aagctgatcg ctcgaaagaa ggattgggac
     8521 cccaagaagt atggagggtt cgattctcct acagtggcat actcggttct cgttgtcgcg
     8581 aaggttgaga agggaaagtc taagaagctg aagtcggtca aggaactgct cgggatcacc
     8641 attatggagc gctccagctt cgaaaagaat cccatcgact ttctcgaggc caagggctat
     8701 aaggaagtca agaaggatct tatcattaag ctgcctaagt actctttgtt cgagcttgaa
     8761 aacggtcgaa agcgaatgct cgcatcggca ggagagttgc agaaggggaa tgaattggca
     8821 cttccctcaa agtacgtgaa cttcctgtat ctcgcgtccc actacgagaa gctgaagggt
     8881 agccctgagg acaacgaaca gaagcaactt tttgttgagc aacacaagca ttatctggat
     8941 gagatcattg aacagatttc agagttcagt aagcgcgtca tcctcgccga tgctaatctc
     9001 gacaaggtgt tgtcggccta caacaagcac cgtgacaagc cgatccgaga gcaggctgaa
     9061 aatatcattc atctgttcac cctcactaac ttgggagcac cagcagcgtt caagtatttt
     9121 gatacgacaa tcgaccgtaa gcgatacacg tccacaaagg aggtgcttga tgcgaccctg
     9181 attcatcaat ccatcactgg gctctatgaa acccgtatcg accttagtca actggggggc
     9241 gaccctccca agaagaagcg caaggtctga agctaagctc gggatggagt gatttctaag
     9301 tagtcagagt acgataagaa tctagacatt tctacgcttg tcacaggtta tttcctgacg
     9361 cggtgtctcc attagcatgg tgtacgtccc ttgcaatata cggaagctag gaatggattc
     9421 atagcttgaa ttgaacagtc acgtcgaaca tgctggccaa tatcaactcg gaaggatgcg
     9481 tctcgacaac tatccatagc taatagagat tactgtaagc cgagagacga caggagtgga
     9541 cacagaaaca ctctccattg ccatatgctg aaagtgatac aaaagaaagc acacactgga
     9601 tacaatcgct attgacccct tcatactcga caaaaagcag acatgtttcg accagatacc
     9661 acgtgattta aatcggtgat gtctgctcaa gcggggtagc tgttagtcaa gctgcgatga
     9721 agtgggaaag ctcgaactga aaggttcaaa ggaataaggg atgggaagga tggagtatgg
     9781 atgtagcaaa gtacttactt aggggaaata aaggttcttg gatgggaaga tgaatatact
     9841 gaagatggga aaagaaagag aaaagaaaag agcagctggt ggggagagca ggaaaatatg
     9901 gcaacaaatg ttggactgac gcaacgacct tgtcaacccc gccgacacac cgggcggaca
     9961 gacggggcaa agctgcctac cagggactga gggacctcag caggtcgagt gcagagcacc
    10021 ggatgggtcg actgccagct tgtgttcccg gtctgcgccg ctggccagct cctgagcggc
    10081 ctttccggtt tcatacaccg ggcaaagcag gagaggcacg atatttggac gccctacaga
    10141 tgccggatgg gccaattagg gagcttacgc cttagtgcga tgcaactgga caaagtcctt
    10201 ccgtttctac tgcgtcttac atcatctggt atctacgcaa gccgcccact taccatatga
    10261 ataagaggca ctcaggtttt ccctcacccc cccgaagcga tggtaagcgg gtgccaaatg
    10321 catcgggagt ttctctatca taataaccta ggtattccgt aatctattac cagtctttcc
    10381 gaagagctgg tagcaactgc acgagatttg taggagcgag tacccggctg gacgagcacg
    10441 cagcacggct attggtcagc atggtagcta ccgaggggag gcaggccgcc caaatatcgt
    10501 gagtctcctg ctttgcccgg tgtatgaaac cggaaaagct gctatagagc ttctgggcgg
    10561 cgcatgtcgg gaaaccagca gcaagctgac ccagaaagac ccgtcctcaa gccattaccg
    10621 tactaatcaa ttatttgtgt agcaacactg ggaagctgta gtgcataggc tggagcagct
    10681 atttggcctt tagccccgtc tgtccgcccg gtgtgcggtt tcgactggcg cgcaagctca
    10741 aggtgatcag gtcgttgcgt cagtcggaga caacaagcca ttgccttttc tactgcccct
    10801 cccccgctgg tggccttttt ctctcatctt ctcctctctt cccatcatca gcatcattaa
    10861 tctactgtct ctctttcttt ctatcattct ataaagtaag aacatatcca tcttccctca
    10921 atcccgtcta caatagtgtc ctcttcacta ctctgtctct atctctcaaa gcttgactga
    10981 catttacccc gctcagtacc agacgaatct acacatgtac agttttagag ctagaaatag
    11041 caagttaaaa taaggctagt ccgttatcaa cttgaaaaag tggcaccgag tcggtgcttt
    11101 tggccggcat ggtcccagcc tcctcgctgg cgccggctgg gcaacatgct tcggcatggc
    11161 gaatgggaca gggctggaga gtgaaaaatt ttgcttgaac aatcttctat gagatgtcat
    11221 gaaatgacct ttttacgatt aaaatggaat tagagtgaat tcattttcat gtctcacaaa
    11281 tctttcgaat ccgtagcgta actacattca tgtgttgtcg agtacctacc taatgtcgct
    11341 ttgaggtact agccttgtca ccctcttgta ctttggaact ctttaaatta ccttcatcct
    11401 aaggcattca atgctccctg ttgtggaagg ctctttcatt tcaagcacca gattctgcaa
    11461 gacaacgttc atctccttta agttatgtta atgtaactac ctcgaccatc aatgaccaat
    11521 gcacagagaa ctcttgtctc ttctatatcc ttgctctcta gttgaaatgg tcgactttaa
    11581 ttgatctaca attagcgaac tacgactttc cgaagaaact acggcgaacg cttcacgcaa
    11641 tgctatgaca gacattgaag ataacaatgt taatgaatcg gccaacgcgc ggggagaggc
    11701 ggtttgcgta ttgggcgctc ttccgcttcc tcgctcactg actcgctgcg ctcggtcgtt
    11761 cggctgcggc gagcggtatc agctcactca aaggcggtaa tacggttatc cacagaatca
    11821 ggggataacg caggaaagaa catgtgagca aaaggccagc aaaaggccag gaaccgtaaa
    11881 aaggccgcgt tgctggcgtt tttccatagg ctccgccccc ctgacgagca tcacaaaaat
    11941 cgacgctcaa gtcagaggtg gcgaaacccg acaggactat aaagatacca ggcgtttccc
    12001 cctggaagct ccctcgtgcg ctctcctgtt ccgaccctgc cgcttaccgg atacctgtcc
    12061 gcctttctcc cttcgggaag cgtggcgctt tctcatagct cacgctgtag gtatctcagt
    12121 tcggtgtagg tcgttcgctc caagctgggc tgtgtgcacg aaccccccgt tcagcccgac
    12181 cgctgcgcct tatccggtaa ctatcgtctt gagtccaacc cggtaagaca cgacttatcg
    12241 ccactggcag cagccactgg taacaggatt agcagagcga ggtatgtagg cggtgctaca
    12301 gagttcttga agtggtggcc taactacggc tacactagaa ggacagtatt tggtatctgc
    12361 gctctgctga agccagttac cttcggaaaa agagttggta gctcttgatc cggcaaacaa
    12421 accaccgctg gtagcggtgg tttttttgtt tgcaagcagc agattacgcg cagaaaaaaa
    12481 ggatctcaag aagatccttt gatcttttct acggggtctg acgctcagtg gaacgaaaac
    12541 tcacgttaag ggatttt
//
